Addgene plasmid #66982: MSCV PIG Pu.1
Purpose: Retroviral expression plasmid for mouse Pu.1 expression; containing bicistronic IRES-GFP
Depositing lab: Christopher Vakoc. Depositing organization: Cold Spring Harbor Laboratory. Publication: BET Bromodomain Inhibition Suppresses the Function of Hematopoietic Transcription Factors in Acute Myeloid Leukemia. Roe JS, Mercan F, Rivera K, Pappin DJ, Vakoc CR. Mol Cell. 2015 May 12. pii: S1097-2765(15)00267-1. doi: 10.1016/j.molcel.2015.04.011. PubMed 25982114.
Backbone
  Vector backbone: MSCV PIG
  Backbone manufacturer: Addgene Plasmid #18751
  Backbone size w/o insert (bp): 6300
  Total vector size (bp): 7119
  Vector type: Retroviral
  Selectable markers: Puromycin
Growth in bacteria
  Bacterial resistance: Ampicillin, 100 μg/mL
  Growth temperature: 37°C
  Growth strain: DH5alpha
  Copy number: High Copy
Gene/Insert
  Gene/Insert name: Spi1
  Species: M. musculus (mouse)
  Insert size (bp): 819
  Entrez Gene: Spi1 (a.k.a. Dis-1, Dis1, PU.1, Sfpi-1, Sfpi1, Spi-1, Tcfpu1, Tfpu.1)
  Promoter: LTR
  Cloning method: Restriction Enzyme; 5′ cloning site BglII (not destroyed); 3′ cloning site EcoRI (not destroyed)
  Sequencing primers: 5′ MSCV
Terms and licenses: Academic/Nonprofit Terms; Industry Terms: Not Available to Industry
How to cite: MSCV PIG Pu.1 was a gift from Christopher Vakoc (Addgene plasmid # 66982 ; http://n2t.net/addgene:66982 ; RRID:Addgene_66982)
