[The description below was written by a language model from this plasmid's Addgene catalogue record and pLannotate feature annotations shown in this document.]
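Description:
MSCV PIG Pu.1 is a gammaretroviral expression plasmid built on the MSCV PIG (Puro-IRES-GFP) backbone and used to express mouse PU.1, the ETS-family hematopoietic transcription factor encoded by Spi1. In bacteria it is maintained as a high-copy plasmid through a ColE1/pUC-type origin and selected with ampicillin via the β-lactamase gene. The rest of the bacterial backbone carries only non-functional remnants of lac, rop, bom, tetracycline-resistance and env sequences.

The proviral region is flanked by murine embryonic stem cell virus 5′ and 3′ LTRs. It contains the Ψ packaging signal and a truncated gag segment lacking its start codon, which together allow the transcribed genome to be efficiently packaged when gag, pol and env are supplied in trans by a packaging cell line. The Spi1 coding sequence was cloned between BglII and EcoRI sites just downstream of this region and is transcribed from the 5′ LTR. Behind it, an internal mouse PGK promoter drives a bicistronic message encoding puromycin N-acetyltransferase followed by an EMCV IRES and EGFP. Transduced cells can therefore be selected with puromycin and also tracked or sorted by green fluorescence, independently of the LTR-driven transgene. No epitope tag on PU.1 is recorded.

The construct is intended for stable ectopic expression of PU.1 in mammalian cells, and the associated study concerns hematopoietic transcription factor function in acute myeloid leukemia and its sensitivity to BET bromodomain inhibition. The catalogue lists a total size of about 7.1 kb, whereas the annotated full sequence is about 8.5 kb. The record does not explain this discrepancy.
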