Features (pLannotate 1.2.2; 22 found; start..end, strand, type, name):
    579..920     +  misc_feature   MESV Ψ: packaging signal of murine embryonic stem cell virus
    987..1403    +  CDS            gag (truncated): truncated Moloney murine leukemia virus (MMLV) gag gene lacking the start codon
   1438..2253    +  CDS            Spi1: SPI1_MOUSE - Also known as Sfpi-1, Sfpi1. Experimental evidence at protein level: Swiss-Prot protein existence level 1. Binds to the PU-box, a purine-rich DNA sequence (5'-GAGGAA- 3') that can act as a lymphoid-specific enhancer. This protein is a transcriptional activator that may be specifically involved in the differentiation or activation of macrophages or B-cells. Also binds RNA and may modulate pre-mRNA splicing. From Mus musculus (Mouse).
   2267..2766    +  promoter       PGK promoter: mouse phosphoglycerate kinase 1 promoter
   2787..3386    +  CDS            PuroR: puromycin N-acetyltransferase; pac from Streptomyces alboniger; confers resistance to puromycin
   3552..4014    +  misc_feature   IRES: internal ribosome entry site (IRES) of the encephalomyocarditis virus (EMCV)
   4028..4747    +  CDS            EGFP: the original enhanced GFP (Yang et al., 1996) mammalian codon-optimized
   4764..4790    +  misc_feature   MCS (fragment): pBluescript multiple cloning site
   4849..5363    +  LTR            3' LTR: 3' long terminal repeat from murine embryonic stem cell virus
   5556..5572    -  protein_bind   lac operator: The lac repressor binds to the lac operator to inhibit transcription in E. coli. This inhibition can be relieved by adding lactose or isopropyl-β-D-thiogalactopyranoside (IPTG). lac repressor encoded by lacI
   5580..5610    -  promoter       lac promoter: promoter for the E. coli lac operon
   5625..5646    -  protein_bind   CAP binding site: CAP binding activates transcription in the presence of cAMP. E. coli catabolite activator protein
   5659..5751    -  CDS            lacI (fragment): lac repressor; lacI; The lac repressor binds to the lac operator to inhibit transcription in E. coli. This inhibition can be relieved by adding lactose or isopropyl-β-D-thiogalactopyranoside (IPTG).
   5934..6522    -  rep_origin     ori: high-copy-number ColE1/pMB1/pBR322/pUC origin of replication
   6693..7553    -  CDS            AmpR: β-lactamase; bla; confers resistance to ampicillin, carbenicillin, and related antibiotics
   7554..7658    -  promoter       AmpR promoter: bla
   7753..7788    +  CDS            rop (fragment): Rop protein, which maintains plasmids at low copy number; rop
   7890..7989    +  misc_feature   bom (fragment): basis of mobility region from pBR322
   7995..8144    -  CDS            lacZα (fragment): LacZα fragment of β-galactosidase; lacZ fragment
   8144..8345    -  CDS            TcR (fragment): tetracycline efflux protein; tet; confers resistance to tetracycline
   8346..8444    +  CDS            env (fragment): murine leukemia virus gPr80 envelope polyprotein precursor; env; proteolytically cleaved into gp70SU and p15TM subunits
   8486..515     +  LTR            5' LTR (across the origin): 5' long terminal repeat from murine embryonic stem cell virus
>Addgene plasmid #66982 | MSCV PIG Pu.1 | addgene full sequence | sequence record 135290 | Addgene assembled full plasmid sequence
TGAAAGACCCCACCTGTAGGTTTGGCAAGCTAGCTTAAGTAACGCCATTTTGCAAGGCATGGAAAATACA
TAACTGAGAATAGAGAAGTTCAGATCAAGGTTAGGAACAGAGAGACAGCAGAATATGGGCCAAACAGGAT
ATCTGTGGTAAGCAGTTCCTGCCCCGGCTCAGGGCCAAGAACAGATGGTCCCCAGATGCGGTCCCGCCCT
CAGCAGTTTCTAGAGAACCATCAGATGTTTCCAGGGTGCCCCAAGGACCTGAAATGACCCTGTGCCTTAT
TTGAACTAACCAATCAGTTCGCTTCTCGCTTCTGTTCGCGCGCTTCTGCTCCCCGAGCTCAATAAAAGAG
CCCACAACCCCTCACTCGGCGCGCCAGTCCTCCGATAGACTGCGTCGCCCGGGTACCCGTATTCCCAATA
AAGCCTCTTGCTGTTTGCATCCGAATCGTGGACTCGCTGATCCTTGGGAGGGTCTCCTCAGATTGATTGA
CTGCCCACCTCGGGGGTCTTTCATTTGGAGGTTCCACCGAGATTTGGAGACCCCTGCCCAGGGACCACCG
ACCCCCCCGCCGGGAGGTAAGCTGGCCAGCGGTCGTTTCGTGTCTGTCTCTGTCTTTGTGCGTGTTTGTG
CCGGCATCTAATGTTTGCGCCTGCGTCTGTACTAGTTAGCTAACTAGCTCTGTATCTGGCGGACCCGTGG
TGGAACTGACGAGTTCTGAACACCCGGCCGCAACCCTGGGAGACGTCCCAGGGACTTTGGGGGCCGTTTT
TGTGGCCCGACCTGAGGAAGGGAGTCGATGTGGAATCCGACCCCGTCAGGATATGTGGTTCTGGTAGGAG
ACGAGAACCTAAAACAGTTCCCGCCTCCGTCTGAATTTTTGCTTTCGGTTTGGAACCGAAGCCGCGCGTC
TTGTCTGCTGCAGCGCTGCAGCATCGTTCTGTGTTGTCTCTGTCTGACTGTGTTTCTGTATTTGTCTGAA
AATTAGGGCCAGACTGTTACCACTCCCTTAAGTTTGACCTTAGGTCACTGGAAAGATGTCGAGCGGATCG
CTCACAACCAGTCGGTAGATGTCAAGAAGAGACGTTGGGTTACCTTCTGCTCTGCAGAATGGCCAACCTT
TAACGTCGGATGGCCGCGAGACGGCACCTTTAACCGAGACCTCATCACCCAGGTTAAGATCAAGGTCTTT
TCACCTGGCCCGCATGGACACCCAGACCAGGTCCCCTACATCGTGACCTGGGAAGCCTTGGCTTTTGACC
CCCCTCCCTGGGTCAAGCCCTTTGTACACCCTAAGCCTCCGCCTCCTCTTCCTCCATCCGCCCCGTCTCT
CCCCCTTGAACCTCCTCGTTCGACCCCGCCTCGATCCTCCCTTTATCCAGCCCTCACTCCTTCTCTAGGC
GCCGGAATTAGATCTCTCAATTGGCGGCCGCCTCGAGATGTTACAGGCGTGCAAAATGGAAGGGTTTTCC
CTCACCGCCCCTCCATCGGATGACTTGGTTACTTACGATTCAGAGCTATACCAACGTCCAATGCATGACT
ACTACTCCTTCGTGGGCAGCGATGGAGAAAGCCATAGCGATCACTACTGGGATTTCTCCGCACACCATGT
CCACAACAACGAGTTTGAGAACTTCCCTGAGAACCACTTCACAGAGCTGCAGAGTGTGCAGCCCCCGCAG
CTACAGCAGCTCTATCGCCACATGGAGCTGGAACAGATGCACGTCCTCGATACTCCCATGGTGCCACCCC
ACACCGGCCTCAGTCACCAGGTTTCCTACATGCCCCGGATGTGCTTCCCTTATCAAACCTTGTCCCCAGC
CCACCAGCAGAGCTCAGATGAGGAGGAGGGTGAGAGGCAGAGCCCTCCCCTGGAGGTGTCTGATGGAGAA
GCTGATGGCTTGGAGCCTGGGCCAGGTCTTCTGCACGGGGAGACAGGCAGCAAGAAAAAGATTCGCCTGT
ACCAGTTCCTGCTGGACCTGCTGCGCAGCGGCGACATGAAGGACAGCATCTGGTGGGTGGACAAGGACAA
AGGTACCTTCCAGTTCTCGTCCAAGCACAAGGAGGCGCTGGCGCACCGCTGGGGCATCCAGAAGGGCAAC
CGCAAGAAGATGACCTACCAGAAGATGGCGCGCGCGCTGCGCAACTACGGCAAGACAGGCGAGGTGAAGA
AAGTCAAGAAGAAGCTCACCTACCAGTTCAGCGGCGAGGTGCTGGGCCGTGGGGGCCTGGCCGAGCGGCG
CCTCCCGCCCCACTGAGAATTCTACCGGGTAGGGGAGGCGCTTTTCCCAAGGCAGTCTGGAGCATGCGCT
TTAGCAGCCCCGCTGGGCACTTGGCGCTACACAAGTGGCCTCTGGCCTCGCACACATTCCACATCCACCG
GTAGGCGCCAACCGGCTCCGTTCTTTGGTGGCCCCTTCGCGCCACCTTCTACTCCTCCCCTAGTCAGGAA
GTTCCCCCCCGCCCCGCAGCTCGCGTCGTGCAGGACGTGACAAATGGAAGTAGCACGTCTCACTAGTCTC
GTGCAGATGGACAGCACCGCTGAGCAATGGAAGCGGGTAGGCCTTTGGGGCAGCGGCCAATAGCAGCTTT
GCTCCTTCGCTTTCTGGGCTCAGAGGCTGGGAAGGGGTGGGTCCGGGGGCGGGCTCAGGGGCGGGCTCAG
GGGCGGGGCGGGCGCCCGAAGGTCCTCCGGAGGCCCGGCATTCTGCACGCTTCAAAAGCGCACGTCTGCC
GCGCTGTTCTCCTCTTCCTCATCTCCGGGCCTTTCGACCTGCAGCCCAAGCTTACCATGACCGAGTACAA
GCCCACGGTGCGCCTCGCCACCCGCGACGACGTCCCCAGGGCCGTACGCACCCTCGCCGCCGCGTTCGCC
GACTACCCCGCCACGCGCCACACCGTCGATCCGGACCGCCACATCGAGCGGGTCACCGAGCTGCAAGAAC
TCTTCCTCACGCGCGTCGGGCTCGACATCGGCAAGGTGTGGGTCGCGGACGACGGCGCCGCGGTGGCGGT
CTGGACCACGCCGGAGAGCGTCGAAGCGGGGGCGGTGTTCGCCGAGATCGGCCCGCGCATGGCCGAGTTG
AGCGGTTCCCGGCTGGCCGCGCAGCAACAGATGGAAGGCCTCCTGGCGCCGCACCGGCCCAAGGAGCCCG
CGTGGTTCCTGGCCACCGTCGGCGTCTCGCCCGACCACCAGGGCAAGGGTCTGGGCAGCGCCGTCGTGCT
CCCCGGAGTGGAGGCGGCCGAGCGCGCCGGGGTGCCCGCCTTCCTGGAGACCTCCGCGCCCCGCAACCTC
CCCTTCTACGAGCGGCTCGGCTTCACCGTCACCGCCGACGTCGAGGTGCCCGAAGGACCGCGCACCTGGT
GCATGACCCGCAAGCCCGGTGCCTGACGCCCGCCCCACGACCCGCAGCGCCCGACCGAAAGGAGCGCACG
ACCCCATGCATCCAATTCCGCCCCCCCCCCCTAACGTTACTGGCCGAAGCCGCTTGGAATAAGGCCGGTG
TGCGTTTGTCTATATGTTATTTTCCACCATATTGCCGTCTTTTGGCAATGTGAGGGCCCGGAAACCTGGC
CCTGTCTTCTTGACGAGCATTCCTAGGGGTCTTTCCCCTCTCGCCAAAGGAATGCAAGGTCTGTTGAATG
TCGTGAAGGAAGCAGTTCCTCTGGAAGCTTCTTGAAGACAAACAACGTCTGTAGCGACCCTTTGCAGGCA
GCGGAACCCCCCACCTGGCGACAGGTGCCTCTGCGGCCAAAAGCCACGTGTATAAGATACACCTGCAAAG
GCGGCACAACCCCAGTGCCACGTTGTGAGTTGGATAGTTGTGGAAAGAGTCAAATGGCTCTCCTCAAGCG
TATTCAACAAGGGGCTGAAGGATGCCCAGAAGGTACCCCATTGTATGGGATCTGATCTGGGGCCTCGGTG
CACATGCTTTACATGTGTTTAGTCGAGGTTAAAAAAACGTCTAGGCCCCCCGAACCACGGGGACGTGGTT
TTCCTTTGAAAAACACGATGATAATATGGCCACAACCATGGTGAGCAAGGGCGAGGAGCTGTTCACCGGG
GTGGTGCCCATCCTGGTCGAGCTGGACGGCGACGTAAACGGCCACAAGTTCAGCGTGTCTGGCGAGGGCG
AGGGCGATGCCACCTACGGCAAGCTGACCCTGAAGTTCATCTGCACCACCGGCAAGCTGCCCGTGCCCTG
GCCCACCCTCGTGACCACCCTGACCTACGGCGTGCAGTGCTTCAGCCGCTACCCCGACCACATGAAGCAG
CACGACTTCTTCAAGTCCGCCATGCCCGAAGGCTACGTCCAGGAGCGCACCATCTTCTTCAAGGACGACG
GCAACTACAAGACCCGCGCCGAGGTGAAGTTCGAGGGCGACACCCTGGTGAACCGCATCGAGCTGAAGGG
CATCGACTTCAAGGAGGACGGCAACATCCTGGGGCACAAGCTGGAGTACAACTACAACAGCCACAACGTC
TATATCATGGCCGACAAGCAGAAGAACGGCATCAAGGCGAACTTCAAGATCCGCCACAACATCGAGGACG
GCAGCGTGCAGCTCGCCGACCACTACCAGCAGAACACCCCCATCGGCGACGGCCCCGTGCTGCTGCCCGA
CAACCACTACCTGAGCACCCAGTCCGCCCTGAGCAAAGACCCCAACGAGAAGCGCGATCACATGGTCCTG
CTGGAGTTCGTGACCGCCGCCGGGATCACTCTCGGCATGGACGAGCTGTACAAGTAATGAATTAATTAAG
AATTATCAAGCTTATCGATACCGTCGACCTGCAGCCAAGCTTATCGATAAAATAAAAGATTTTATTTAGT
CTCCAGAAAAAGGGGGGAATGAAAGACCCCACCTGTAGGTTTGGCAAGCTAGCTTAAGTAACGCCATTTT
GCAAGGCATGGAAAATACATAACTGAGAATAGAGAAGTTCAGATCAAGGTTAGGAACAGAGAGACAGCAG
AATATGGGCCAAACAGGATATCTGTGGTAAGCAGTTCCTGCCCCGGCTCAGGGCCAAGAACAGATGGTCC
CCAGATGCGGTCCCGCCCTCAGCAGTTTCTAGAGAACCATCAGATGTTTCCAGGGTGCCCCAAGGACCTG
AAATGACCCTGTGCCTTATTTGAACTAACCAATCAGTTCGCTTCTCGCTTCTGTTCGCGCGCTTCTGCTC
CCCGAGCTCAATAAAAGAGCCCACAACCCCTCACTCGGCGCGCCAGTCCTCCGATAGACTGCGTCGCCCG
GGTACCCGTGTATCCAATAAACCCTCTTGCAGTTGCATCCGACTTGTGGTCTCGCTGTTCCTTGGGAGGG
TCTCCTCTGAGTGATTGACTACCCGTCAGCGGGGGTCTTTCATGGGTAACAGTTTCTTGAAGTTGGAGAA
CAACATTCTGAGGGTAGGAGTCGAATATTAAGTAATCCTGACTCAATTAGCCACTGTTTTGAATCCACAT
ACTCCAATACTCCTGAAATAGTTCATTATGGACAGCGCAGAAGAGCTGGGGAGAATTAATTCGTAATCAT
GGTCATAGCTGTTTCCTGTGTGAAATTGTTATCCGCTCACAATTCCACACAACATACGAGCCGGAAGCAT
AAAGTGTAAAGCCTGGGGTGCCTAATGAGTGAGCTAACTCACATTAATTGCGTTGCGCTCACTGCCCGCT
TTCCAGTCGGGAAACCTGTCGTGCCAGCTGCATTAATGAATCGGCCAACGCGCGGGGAGAGGCGGTTTGC
GTATTGGGCGCTCTTCCGCTTCCTCGCTCACTGACTCGCTGCGCTCGGTCGTTCGGCTGCGGCGAGCGGT
ATCAGCTCACTCAAAGGCGGTAATACGGTTATCCACAGAATCAGGGGATAACGCAGGAAAGAACATGTGA
GCAAAAGGCCAGCAAAAGGCCAGGAACCGTAAAAAGGCCGCGTTGCTGGCGTTTTTCCATAGGCTCCGCC
CCCCTGACGAGCATCACAAAAATCGACGCTCAAGTCAGAGGTGGCGAAACCCGACAGGACTATAAAGATA
CCAGGCGTTTCCCCCTGGAAGCTCCCTCGTGCGCTCTCCTGTTCCGACCCTGCCGCTTACCGGATACCTG
TCCGCCTTTCTCCCTTCGGGAAGCGTGGCGCTTTCTCATAGCTCACGCTGTAGGTATCTCAGTTCGGTGT
AGGTCGTTCGCTCCAAGCTGGGCTGTGTGCACGAACCCCCCGTTCAGCCCGACCGCTGCGCCTTATCCGG
TAACTATCGTCTTGAGTCCAACCCGGTAAGACACGACTTATCGCCACTGGCAGCAGCCACTGGTAACAGG
ATTAGCAGAGCGAGGTATGTAGGCGGTGCTACAGAGTTCTTGAAGTGGTGGCCTAACTACGGCTACACTA
GAAGGACAGTATTTGGTATCTGCGCTCTGCTGAAGCCAGTTACCTTCGGAAAAAGAGTTGGTAGCTCTTG
ATCCGGCAAACAAACCACCGCTGGTAGCGGTGGTTTTTTTGTTTGCAAGCAGCAGATTACGCGCAGAAAA
AAAGGATCTCAAGAAGATCCTTTGATCTTTTCTACGGGGTCTGACGCTCAGTGGAACGAAAACTCACGTT
AAGGGATTTTGGTCATGAGATTATCAAAAAGGATCTTCACCTAGATCCTTTTAAATTAAAAATGAAGTTT
TAAATCAATCTAAAGTATATATGAGTAAACTTGGTCTGACAGTTACCAATGCTTAATCAGTGAGGCACCT
ATCTCAGCGATCTGTCTATTTCGTTCATCCATAGTTGCCTGACTCCCCGTCGTGTAGATAACTACGATAC
GGGAGGGCTTACCATCTGGCCCCAGTGCTGCAATGATACCGCGAGACCCACGCTCACCGGCTCCAGATTT
ATCAGCAATAAACCAGCCAGCCGGAAGGGCCGAGCGCAGAAGTGGTCCTGCAACTTTATCCGCCTCCATC
CAGTCTATTAATTGTTGCCGGGAAGCTAGAGTAAGTAGTTCGCCAGTTAATAGTTTGCGCAACGTTGTTG
CCATTGCTACAGGCATCGTGGTGTCACGCTCGTCGTTTGGTATGGCTTCATTCAGCTCCGGTTCCCAACG
ATCAAGGCGAGTTACATGATCCCCCATGTTGTGCAAAAAAGCGGTTAGCTCCTTCGGTCCTCCGATCGTT
GTCAGAAGTAAGTTGGCCGCAGTGTTATCACTCATGGTTATGGCAGCACTGCATAATTCTCTTACTGTCA
TGCCATCCGTAAGATGCTTTTCTGTGACTGGTGAGTACTCAACCAAGTCATTCTGAGAATAGTGTATGCG
GCGACCGAGTTGCTCTTGCCCGGCGTCAATACGGGATAATACCGCGCCACATAGCAGAACTTTAAAAGTG
CTCATCATTGGAAAACGTTCTTCGGGGCGAAAACTCTCAAGGATCTTACCGCTGTTGAGATCCAGTTCGA
TGTAACCCACTCGTGCACCCAACTGATCTTCAGCATCTTTTACTTTCACCAGCGTTTCTGGGTGAGCAAA
AACAGGAAGGCAAAATGCCGCAAAAAAGGGAATAAGGGCGACACGGAAATGTTGAATACTCATACTCTTC
CTTTTTCAATATTATTGAAGCATTTATCAGGGTTATTGTCTCATGAGCGGATACATATTTGAATGTATTT
AGAAAAATAAACAAATAGGGGTTCCGCGCACATTTCCCCGAAAAGTGCCACCTGACGTCTAAGAAACCAT
TATTATCATGACATTAACCTATAAAAATAGGCGTATCACGAGGCCCTTTCGTCTCGCGCGTTTCGGTGAT
GACGGTGAAAACCTCTGACACATGCAGCTCCCGGAGACGGTCACAGCTTGTCTGTAAGCGGATGCCGGGA
GCAGACAAGCCCGTCAGGGCGCGTCAGCGGGTGTTGGCGGGTGTCGGGGCTGGCTTAACTATGCGGCATC
AGAGCAGATTGTACTGAGAGTGCACCATATGCGGTGTGAAATACCGCACAGATGCGTAAGGAGAAAATAC
CGCATCAGGCGCCATTCGCCATTCAGGCTGCGCAACTGTTGGGAAGGGCGATCGGTGCGGGCCTCTTCGC
TATTACGCCAGCTGGCGAAAGGGGGATGTGCTGCAAGGCGATTAAGTTGGGTAACGCCAGGGTTTTCCCA
GTCACGACGTTGTAAAACGACGGCGCAAGGAATGGTGCATGCAAGGAGATGGCGCCCAACAGTCCCCCGG
CCACGGGGCCTGCCACCATACCCACGCCGAAACAAGCGCTCATGAGCCCGAAGTGGCGAGCCCGATCTTC
CCCATCGGTGATGTCGGCGATATAGGCGCCAGCAACCGCACCTGTGGCGCCGGTGATGCCGGCCACGATG
CGTCCGGCGTAGAGGCGATTAGTCCAATTTGTTAAAGACAGGATATCAGTGGTCCAGGCTCTAGTTTTGA
CTCAACAATATCACCAGCTGAAGCCTATAGAGTACGAGCCATAGATAAAATAAAAGATTTTATTTAGTCT
CCAGAAAAAGGGGGGAA
