>Addgene plasmid #66982 | MSCV PIG Pu.1 | addgene partial sequence | sequence record 118674 | pLXSN5 5'-CCCTTGAACCTCCTCGTTCGACC-3'
TCCTCCCTTTATCCAGCCCTCACTCCTTCTCTAGGCGCCGGAATTAGATCTCTCAATTGGCGGCCGCCTC
GAGATGTTACAGGCGTGCAAAATGGAAGGGTTTTCCCTCACCGCCCCTCCATCGGATGACTTGGTTACTT
ACGATTCAGAGCTATACCAACGTCCAATGCATGACTACTACTCCTTCGTGGGCAGCGATGGAGAAAGCCA
TAGCGATCACTACTGGGATTTCTCCGCACACCATGTCCACAACAACGAGTTTGAGAACTTCCCTGAGAAC
CACTTCACAGAGCTGCAGAGTGTGCAGCCCCCGCAGCTACAGCAGCTCTATCGCCACATGGAGCTGGAAC
AGATGCACGTCCTCGATACTCCCATGGTGCCACCCCACACCGGCCTCAGTCACCAGGTTTCCTACATGCC
CCGGATGTGCTTCCCTTATCAAACCTTGTCCCCAGCCCACCAGCAGAGCTCAGATGAGGAGGAGGGTGAG
AGGCAGAGCCCTCCCCTGGAGGTGTCTGATGGAGAAGCTGATGGCTTGGAGCCTGGGCCAGGTCTTCTGC
ACGGGGAGACAGGCAGCAAGAAAAAGATTCGCCTGTACCAGTTCCTGCTGGACCTGCTGCGCAGCGGCGA
CATGAAGGACAGCATCTGGTGGGTGGACAAGGACAAAGGTACCTTCCAGTTCTCGTCCAAGCACAAGGAG
GCGCTGGCGCACCGCTGGGGCATCCAGAAGGGCAACCGCAAGAAGATGACCTACCAGAAGATGGCGCGCG
CGCTGCGCAACTACGGCAAGACAGGCGAGGTGAAGAAAGTCAAGAAGAAGCTCACCTACCAGTTCAGCGG
CGAGGTGCTGGGCCGTGGGGGCCTGGCCGAGCGGCGCCTCCCGCCCCACTGAGAATTCTACCGGGTAGGG
GAGGCGCTTTTCCCAAGGCAGTCTGGAGCATGCGCTTTAGCAGCCCCGCTGGGCACTTGGCGCTACACAA
GTGGCCTCTGGCCTCGCACACATTCCACATCCACCGGTAGGCGCCAACCGGCTCCGTTCTTTGGTGGCCC
CTTCGCGCCACCTT
