>Addgene plasmid #66982 | MSCV PIG Pu.1 | addgene partial sequence | sequence record 118675 | mPGK-F 5'-cattctgcacgcttcaaaag-3'
GCTGTTCTCCTCTTCCTCATCTCCGGGCCTTTCGACCTGCAGCCCAAGCTTACCATGACCGAGTACAAGC
CCACGGTGCGCCTCGCCACCCGCGACGACGTCCCCAGGGCCGTACGCACCCTCGCCGCCGCGTTCGCCGA
CTACCCCGCCACGCGCCACACCGTCGATCCGGACCGCCACATCGAGCGGGTCACCGAGCTGCAAGAACTC
TTCCTCACGCGCGTCGGGCTCGACATCGGCAAGGTGTGGGTCGCGGACGACGGCGCCGCGGTGGCGGTCT
GGACCACGCCGGAGAGCGTCGAAGCGGGGGCGGTGTTCGCCGAGATCGGCCCGCGCATGGCCGAGTTGAG
CGGTTCCCGGCTGGCCGCGCAGCAACAGATGGAAGGCCTCCTGGCGCCGCACCGGCCCAAGGAGCCCGCG
TGGTTCCTGGCCACCGTCGGCGTCTCGCCCGACCACCAGGGCAAGGGTCTGGGCAGCGCCGTCGTGCTCC
CCGGAGTGGAGGCGGCCGAGCGCGCCGGGGTGCCCGCCTTCCTGGAGACCTCCGCGCCCCGCAACCTCCC
CTTCTACGAGCGGCTCGGCTTCACCGTCACCGCCGACGTCGAGGTGCCCGAAGGACCGCGCACCTGGTGC
ATGACCCGCAAGCCCGGTGCCTGACGCCCGCCCCACGACCCGCAGCGCCCGACCGAAAGGAGCGCACGAC
CCCATGCATCCAATTCCGCCCCCCCCCCCTAACGTTACTGGCCGAAGCCGCTTGGAATAAGGCCGGTGTG
CGTTTGTCTATATGTTATTTTCCACCATATTGCCGTCTTTTGGCAATGTGAGGGCCCGGAAACCTGGCCC
TGTCTTCTTGACGAGCATT
