>Addgene plasmid #66982 | MSCV PIG Pu.1 | addgene partial sequence | sequence record 118676 | IRES-F 5'-TGGCTCTCCTCAAGCGTATT-3'
CCAGAAGGTACCCCATTGTATGGGATCTGATCTGGGGCCTCGGTGCACATGCTTTACATGTGTTTAGTCG
AGGTTAAAAAAACGTCTAGGCCCCCCGAACCACGGGGACGTGGTTTTCCTTTGAAAAACACGATGATAAT
ATGGCCACAACCATGGTGAGCAAGGGCGAGGAGCTGTTCACCGGGGTGGTGCCCATCCTGGTCGAGCTGG
ACGGCGACGTAAACGGCCACAAGTTCAGCGTGTCTGGCGAGGGCGAGGGCGATGCCACCTACGGCAAGCT
GACCCTGAAGTTCATCTGCACCACCGGCAAGCTGCCCGTGCCCTGGCCCACCCTCGTGACCACCCTGACC
TACGGCGTGCAGTGCTTCAGCCGCTACCCCGACCACATGAAGCAGCACGACTTCTTCAAGTCCGCCATGC
CCGAAGGCTACGTCCAGGAGCGCACCATCTTCTTCAAGGACGACGGCAACTACAAGACCCGCGCCGAGGT
GAAGTTCGAGGGCGACACCCTGGTGAACCGCATCGAGCTGAAGGGCATCGACTTCAAGGAGGACGGCAAC
ATCCTGGGGCACAAGCTGGAGTACAACTACAACAGCCACAACGTCTATATCATGGCCGACAAGCAGAAGA
ACGGCATCAAGGCGAACTTCAAGATCCGCCACAACATCGAGGACGGCAGCGTGCAGCTCGCCGACCACTA
CCAGCAGAACACCCCCATCGGCGACGGCCCCGTGCTGCTGCCCGACAACCACTACCTGAGCACCCAGTCC
GCCCTGAGCAAAGACCCCAACGAGAAGCGCGATCACATGGTCCTGCTGGAGTTCGTGACCGCCGCCGGGA
TCACTCTCGGCATGGACGAGCTGTACAAGTAATGAATTAATTAAGAATTATCAAGCTTATCGATACCGTC
GACCTGCAGCCAAGCTTATCG
